>Addgene plasmid #156731 | pD649-HAsp-TIMD4-Fc(DAPA)-AviTag-6xHis | addgene full sequence | sequence record 401535 | Addgene NGS Result
GGCATTGATTATTGACTAGTTATTAATAGTAATCAATTACGGGGTCATTAGTTCATAGCCCATATATGGA
GTTCCGCGTTACATAACTTACGGTAAATGGCCCGCCTGGCTGACCGCCCAACGACCCCCGCCCATTGACG
TCAATAATGACGTATGTTCCCATAGTAACGCCAATAGGGACTTTCCATTGACGTCAATGGGTGGAGTATT
TACGGTAAACTGCCCACTTGGCAGTACATCAAGTGTATCATATGCCAAGTACGCCCCCTATTGACGTCAA
TGACGGTAAATGGCCCGCCTGGCATTATGCCCAGTACATGACCTTATGGGACTTTCCTACTTGGCAGTAC
ATCTACGTATTAGTCATCGCTATTACCATGGTGATGCGGTTTTGGCAGTACATCAATGGGCGTGGATAGC
GGTTTGACTCACGGGGATTTCCAAGTCTCCACCCCATTGACGTCAATGGGAGTTTGTTTTGGCACCAAAA
TCAACGGGACTTTCCAAAATGTCGTAACAACTCCGCCCCATTGACGCAAATGGGCGGTAGGCGTGTACGG
TGGGAGGTCTATATAAGCAGAGCTCGTTTAGTGAACCGTCAGATCGCCTGGAGACGCCATCCACGCTGTT
TTGACCTCCATAGAAGACACCGGGACCGATCCAGCCTCCGCGGCCGGGAACGGTGCATTGGAACGCGGAT
TCCCCGTGCCAAGAGTGACGTAAGTACCGCCTATAGAGTCTATAGGCCCACCCCCTTGGCTTCGTTAGAA
CGCGGCTACAATTAATACATAACCTTATGTATCATACACATACGATTTAGGTGACACTATAGAATAACAT
CCACTTTGCCTTTCTCTCCACAGGTGTCCACTCCCAGGTCCAACTGCACCTCGGTTCTATCGAAAACGCG
CCTGCTAGCGCCACCATGAAGACCATCATTGCCCTGAGCTACATCTTCTGCCTGGTGTTCGCTGCGGCCG
CC
[870 nt withheld, positions 983-1852]
GGCGCGCCGGGCGGCGACAAGACCCACACCTGCCCCCCCTGCCCAGCTCCAGAACTGCTGGGAGGGCCTT
CCGTGTTCCTGTTCCCCCCCAAGCCCAAGGACACCCTGATGATCAGCAGGACCCCCGAGGTGACCTGCGT
GGTGGTGGCCGTGTCCCACGAGGACCCAGAGGTGAAGTTCAACTGGTACGTGGACGGCGTGGAGGTGCAC
AACGCCAAGACCAAGCCCAGAGAGGAGCAGTACAACAGCACCTACAGGGTGGTGTCCGTGCTGACCGTGC
TGCACCAGGACTGGCTGAACGGCAAAGAATACAAGTGCAAAGTCTCCAACAAGGCCCTGGCTGCCCCAAT
CGAAAAGACAATCAGCAAGGCCAAGGGCCAGCCACGGGAGCCCCAGGTGTACACCCTGCCCCCCAGCCGG
GAGGAGATGACCAAGAACCAGGTGTCCCTGACCTGTCTGGTGAAGGGCTTCTACCCCAGCGATATCGCCG
TGGAGTGGGAGAGCAACGGCCAGCCCGAGAACAACTACAAGACCACCCCCCCAGTGCTGGACAGCGACGG
CAGCTTCTTCCTGTACAGCAAGCTGACCGTGGACAAGTCCAGGTGGCAGCAGGGCAACGTGTTCAGCTGC
AGCGTGATGCACGAGGCCCTGCACAACCACTACACCCAGAAGTCCCTGAGCCTGAGCCCCGGCGGCAGCG
GTCTTAATGATATTTTCGAGGCTCAGAAGATTGAGTGGCATGAACACCACCACCATCACCACTAAGGCCG
GCCTGTAGTCACTGGCACAACGCGTTACCCGGTAAGCCAATCGGGTATACACGGTCGTCATACTGCAGAC
AGGGTTCTTCTACTTTGCAAGATAGTCTTGAGTAGTAAAATAAATAGATAGAGAAAATCAGCCTCGACTG
TGCCTTCTAGTTGCCAGCCATCTGTTGTTTGCCCCTCCCCCGTGCCTTCCTTGACCCTGGAAGGTGCCAC
TCCCACTGTCCTTTCCTAATAAAATGAGGAAATTGCATCACAACACTCAACCCTATCTCGGTCTATTCTT
TTGATTTATAAGGGATTTTGCCGATTTCGGCCTATTGGTTAAAAAATGAGCTGATTTAACAAAAATTTAA
CGCGAATTAATTCTGTGGAATGTGTGTCAGTTAGGGTGTGGAAAGTCCCCAGGCTCCCCAGCAGGCAGAA
GTATGCAAAGCATGCATCTCAATTAGTCAGCAACCAGGTGTGGAAAGTCCCCAGGCTCCCCAGCAGGCAG
AAGTATGCAAAGCATGCATCTCAATTAGTCAGCAACCATAGTCCCGCCCCTAACTCCGCCCATCCCGCCC
CTAACTCCGCCCAGTTCCGCCCATTCTCCGCCCCATGGCTGACTAATTTTTTTTATTTATGCAGAGGCCG
AGGCCGCCTCTGCCTCTGAGCTATTCCAGAAGTAGTGAGGAGGCTTTTTTGGAGGCCTAGGCTTTTGCAA
AAAGCTCCCGGGAGCTTGTATATCCATTTTCGGATCTGATCAGCACGTGTTGACAATTAATCATCGGCAT
AGTATATCGGCATAGTATAATACGACAAGGTGAGGAACTAAACCATGACCGAGTACAAGCCCACGGTGCG
CCTCGCCACCCGCGACGACGTCCCCAGGGCCGTACGCACCCTCGCCGCCGCGTTCGCCGACTACCCCGCC
ACGCGCCACACCGTCGATCCGGACCGCCACATCGAGCGGGTCACCGAGCTGCAAGAACTCTTCCTCACGC
GCGTCGGGCTCGACATCGGCAAGGTGTGGGTCGCGGACGACGGCGCCGCGGTGGCGGTCTGGACCACGCC
GGAGAGCGTCGAAGCGGGGGCGGTGTTCGCCGAGATCGGCCCGCGCATGGCCGAGTTGAGCGGTTCCCGG
CTGGCCGCGCAGCAACAGATGGAAGGCCTCCTGGCGCCGCACCGGCCCAAGGAGCCCGCGTGGTTCCTGG
CCACCGTCGGCGTCTCGCCCGACCACCAGGGCAAGGGTCTGGGCAGCGCCGTCGTGCTCCCCGGAGTGGA
GGCGGCCGAGCGCGCCGGGGTGCCCGCCTTCCTGGAGACATCCGCGCCCCGCAACCTCCCCTTCTACGAG
CGGCTCGGCTTCACCGTCACCGCCGACGTCGAGGTGCCCGAAGGACCGCGCACCTGGTGCATGACCCGCA
AGCCCGGTGCCTGACACGTGCTACGAGATTTCGATTCCACCGCCGCCTTCTATGAAAGGTTGGGCTTCGG
AATCGTTTTCCGGGACGCCGGCTGGATGATCCTCCAGCGCGGGGATCTCATGCTGGAGTTCTTCGCCCAC
CCCAACTTGTTTATTGCAGCTTATAATGGTTACAAATAAAGCAATAGCATCACAAATTTCACAAATAAAG
CATTTTTTTCACTGCATTCTAGTTGTGGTTTGTCCAAACTCATCAATGTATCTTATCATGTCTGTATACC
GTCGACCTCTAGCTAGAGCTTGGCGTAATCATGGTCATTACCAATGCTTAATCAGTGAGGCACCTATCTC
AGCGATCTGTCTATTTCGTTCATCCATAGTTGCCTGACTCCCCGTCGTGTAGATAACTACGATACGGGAG
GGCTTACCATCTGGCCCCAGCGCTGCGATGATACCGCGAGAACCACGCTCACCGGCTCCGGATTTATCAG
CAATAAACCAGCCAGCCGGAAGGGCCGAGCGCAGAAGTGGTCCTGCAACTTTATCCGCCTCCATCCAGTC
TATTAATTGTTGCCGGGAAGCTAGAGTAAGTAGTTCGCCAGTTAATAGTTTGCGCAACGTTGTTGCCATC
GCTACAGGCATCGTGGTGTCACGCTCGTCGTTTGGTATGGCTTCATTCAGCTCCGGTTCCCAACGATCAA
GGCGAGTTACATGATCCCCCATGTTGTGCAAAAAAGCGGTTAGCTCCTTCGGTCCTCCGATCGTTGTCAG
AAGTAAGTTGGCCGCAGTGTTATCACTCATGGTTATGGCAGCACTGCATAATTCTCTTACTGTCATGCCA
TCCGTAAGATGCTTTTCTGTGACTGGTGAGTACTCAACCAAGTCATTCTGAGAATAGTGTATGCGGCGAC
CGAGTTGCTCTTGCCCGGCGTCAATACGGGATAATACCGCGCCACATAGCAGAACTTTAAAAGTGCTCAT
CATTGGAAAACGTTCTTCGGGGCGAAAACTCTCAAGGATCTTACCGCTGTTGAGATCCAGTTCGATGTAA
CCCACTCGTGCACCCAACTGATCTTCAGCATCTTTTACTTTCACCAGCGTTTCTGGGTGAGCAAAAACAG
GAAGGCAAAATGCCGCAAAAAAGGGAATAAGGGCGACACGGAAATGTTGAATACTCATATTCTTCCTTTT
TCAATATTATTGAAGCATTTATCAGGGTTATTGTCTCATGAGCGGATACATATTTGAATGTATTTAGAAA
AATAAACAAATAGGGGTCAGTGTTACAACCAATTAACCAATTCTGAACATTATCGCGAGCCCATTTATAC
CTGAATATGGCTCATAACACCCCTTGCTCATGACCAAAATCCCTTAACGTGAGTTACGCGCGCGTCGTTC
CACTGAGCGTCAGACCCCGTAGAAAAGATCAAAGGATCTTCTTGAGATCCTTTTTTTCTGCGCGTAATCT
GCTGCTTGCAAACAAAAAAACCACCGCTACCAGCGGTGGTTTGTTTGCCGGATCAAGAGCTACCAACTCT
TTTTCCGAAGGTAACTGGCTTCAGCAGAGCGCAGATACCAAATACTGTTCTTCTAGTGTAGCCGTAGTTA
GCCCACCACTTCAAGAACTCTGTAGCACCGCCTACATACCTCGCTCTGCTAATCCTGTTACCAGTGGCTG
CTGCCAGTGGCGATAAGTCGTGTCTTACCGGGTTGGACTCAAGACGATAGTTACCGGATAAGGCGCAGCG
GTCGGGCTGAACGGGGGGTTCGTGCACACAGCCCAGCTTGGAGCGAACGACCTACACCGAACTGAGATAC
CTACAGCGTGAGCTATGAGAAAGCGCCACGCTTCCCGAAGGGAGAAAGGCGGACAGGTATCCGGTAAGCG
GCAGGGTCGGAACAGGAGAGCGCACGAGGGAGCTTCCAGGGGGAAACGCCTGGTATCTTTATAGTCCTGT
CGGGTTTCGCCACCTCTGACTTGAGCGTCGATTTTTGTGATGCTCGTCAGGGGGGCGGAGCCTATGGAAA
AACGCCAGCAACGCGGCCTTTTTACGGTTCCTGGCCTTTTGCTGGCCTTTTGCTCACATGTTCTTTCCTG
CGTTATCCCCTGATTCTGTGGATAACCGTATTACCGCCTTTGAGTGAGCTGATACCGCTCGCCGCAGCCG
AACGACCGAGCGCAGCGAGTCAGTGAGCGAGGAAGCGGAAGGCGAGAGTAGGGAACTGCCAGGCATCAAA
CTAAGCAGAAGGCCCCTGACGGATGGCCTTTTTGCGTTTCTACAAACTCTTTCTGTGTTGTAAAACGACG
GCCAGTCTTAAGCTCGGGCCCCCTGGGCGGTTCTGATAACGAGTAATCGTTAATCCGCAAATAACGTAAA
AACCCGCTTCGGCGGGTTTTTTTATGGGGGGAGTTTAGGGAAAGAGCATTTGTCAGAATATTTAAGGGCG
CCTGTCACTTTGCTTGATATATGAGAATTATTTAACCTTATAAATGAGAAAAAAGCAACGCACTTTAAAT
AAGATACGTTGCTTTTTCGATTGATGAACACCTATAATTAAACTATTCATCTATTATTTATGATTTTTTG
TATATACAATATTTCTAGTTTGTTAAAGAGAATTAAGAAAATAAATCTCGAAAATAATAAAGGGAAAATC
AGTTTTTGATATCAAAATTATACATGTCAACGATAATACAAAATATAATACAAACTATAAGATGTTATCA
GTATTTATTATCATTTAGAATAAATTTTGTGTCGCCCTTAATTGTGAGCGGATAACAATTACGAGCTTCA
TGCACAGTGGCGTTGACTCAATATTGGCCATTAGCCATATTATTCATTGGTTATATAGCATAAATCAATA
TTGGCTATTGGCCATTGCATACGTTGTATCTATATCATAATATGTACATTTATATTGGCTCATGTCCAAT
ATGACCGCCATGTT
Features (pLannotate 1.2.2; 21 found; start..end, strand, type, name):
     77..380     +  enhancer       CMV enhancer: human cytomegalovirus immediate early enhancer
    381..584     +  promoter       CMV promoter: human cytomegalovirus (CMV) immediate early promoter
    720..763     +  intron         CMV intron (fragment): modified intron A from human cytomegalovirus
    815..833     +  promoter       SP6 promoter: promoter for bacteriophage SP6 RNA polymerase
    837..874     +  CDS            IgH signal sequence (fragment): signal sequence from the mouse immunoglobulin heavy chain variable region
    980..1852    +  CDS            TIMD4 (fragment) (sequence partly withheld): TIMD4_HUMAN - Also known as TIM4. Experimental evidence at protein level: Swiss-Prot protein existence level 1. Phosphatidylserine receptor that enhances the engulfment of apoptotic cells. Involved in regulating T-cell proliferation and lymphotoxin signaling. Ligand for HAVCR1/TIMD1 (By similarity). From Homo sapiens (Human).
   1868..2545    +  CDS            IGHG1 (fragment): IGHG1_HUMAN - Experimental evidence at protein level: Swiss-Prot protein existence level 1. Constant region of immunoglobulin heavy chains. Immunoglobulins, also known as antibodies, are membrane-bound or secreted glycoproteins produced by B lymphocytes. In the recognition phase of humoral immunity, the membrane-bound immunoglobulins serve as receptors which, upon binding of a specific antigen, trigger the clonal expansion and differentiation of B lymphocytes into immunoglobulins- secreting plasma cells. Secreted immunoglobulins mediate the effector phase of humoral immunity, which results in
   2760..2871    +  polyA_signal   bGH poly(A) signal: bovine growth hormone polyadenylation signal
   2872..2980    +  rep_origin     f1 ori (fragment): f1 bacteriophage origin of replication; arrow indicates direction of (+) strand synthesis
   2994..3323    +  promoter       SV40 promoter: SV40 enhancer and early promoter
   3371..3418    +  promoter       EM7 promoter: synthetic bacterial promoter&nbsp
   3437..4036    +  CDS            PuroR (fragment): puromycin N-acetyltransferase; pac from Streptomyces; confers resistance to puromycin
   4046..4171    +  CDS            ble (fragment): BLE_KLEPN - Experimental evidence at protein level: Swiss-Prot protein existence level 1. Binding protein with a strong affinity to the bleomycin family of antibiotics. Binds to CL990; an antimitotic-antibiotic compound. From Klebsiella pneumoniae.
   4166..4287    +  polyA_signal   SV40 poly(A) signal: SV40 polyadenylation signal
   4340..5200    -  CDS            AmpR: β-lactamase; bla; confers resistance to ampicillin, carbenicillin, and related antibiotics
   5203..5299    -  promoter       AmpR promoter (fragment): bla
   5329..5353    -  CDS            KanR (fragment): aminoglycoside phosphotransferase; aph(3')-Ia; confers resistance to kanamycin
   5464..6052    +  rep_origin     ori: high-copy-number ColE1/pMB1/pBR322/pUC origin of replication
   6277..6294    +  terminator     rrnB T2 terminator (fragment): transcription terminator T2 from the E. coli rrnB gene
   6319..6338    -  CDS            lacZα (fragment): LacZα fragment of β-galactosidase; lacZ fragment
   6794..6810    +  protein_bind   lac operator: The lac repressor binds to the lac operator to inhibit transcription in E. coli. This inhibition can be relieved by adding lactose or isopropyl-β-D-thiogalactopyranoside (IPTG). lac repressor encoded by lacI
