[The description below was written by a language model from this plasmid's Addgene catalogue record and pLannotate feature annotations shown in this document.]
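Description:
pD649-HAsp-TIMD4-Fc(DAPA)-AviTag-6xHis is a mammalian expression plasmid built on the pD649 backbone for producing a secreted, soluble form of the human TIMD4 (TIM4) extracellular domain. It is maintained in E. coli as a high-copy plasmid through a ColE1/pUC-type origin and selected with ampicillin via the β-lactamase gene. The feature table also shows an SV40 early promoter paired with a bacterial EM7 promoter driving a puromycin N-acetyltransferase gene ending in an SV40 poly(A) signal, which could serve for puromycin selection in mammalian cells, although the catalogue entry does not mention this use. Short annotated fragments of f1 ori, ble, KanR, lacZα and an rrnB terminator appear to be backbone remnants rather than functional elements.

Expression is driven by the CMV immediate-early enhancer and promoter, followed by a fragment of CMV intron A and an SP6 promoter that also provides a sequencing primer site. The open reading frame begins with a secretion signal: the plasmid name indicates an HA signal peptide, whereas the automated annotation labels a fragment of a mouse IgH signal sequence. The roughly 870 bp TIMD4 segment, cloned between retained NotI and AscI sites, is fused at its C terminus to a human IgG1 Fc region, then an AviTag and a 6xHis tag (recorded in the catalogue but not annotated in the table), and ends at a bGH poly(A) signal. The Fc carries D265A and P329A (DAPA), substitutions generally used to reduce Fc effector binding. Fc dimerises the ectodomain, the AviTag permits site-specific biotinylation, and the His tag permits affinity purification. The construct belongs to a collection used to map interactions among human IgSF cell-surface proteins. The depositor notes that some plasmids in the collection may carry an IS4-like transposase upstream of the CMV promoter; none is annotated here.
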