Addgene plasmid #156731: pD649-HAsp-TIMD4-Fc(DAPA)-AviTag-6xHis
Purpose: Mammalian expression of cell-surface protein extracellular domain fused to Fc(DAPA)-Avi-6xHis. Protein is secreted from cells.
Depositing lab: Chris Garcia. Depositing organization: Stanford University. Publication: A Human IgSF Cell-Surface Interactome Reveals a Complex Network of Protein-Protein Interactions. Wojtowicz WM, Vielmetter J, Fernandes RA, Siepe DH, Eastman CL, Chisholm GB, Cox S, Klock H, Anderson PW, Rue SM, Miller JJ, Glaser SM, Bragstad ML, Vance J, Lam AW, Lesley SA, Zinn K, Garcia KC. Cell. 2020 Aug 20;182(4):1027-1043.e17. doi: 10.1016/j.cell.2020.07.025. PubMed 32822567.
Backbone
  Vector backbone: pD649
  Backbone size w/o insert (bp): 6106
  Vector type: Mammalian Expression
Growth in bacteria
  Bacterial resistance: Ampicillin, 100 μg/mL
  Growth temperature: 37°C
  Growth strain: DH5alpha
  Copy number: High Copy
Gene/Insert
  Gene/Insert name: TIMD4
  Species: H. sapiens (human)
  Insert size (bp): 870
  Mutation: Fc region of human IgG contains D265A and P329A mutations (DAPA)
  Entrez Gene: TIMD4 (a.k.a. SMUCKLER, TIM4)
  Promoter: CMV/SP6
  Tag / fusion protein: Fc(DAPA)-AviTag-6xHis (C terminal on backbone)
  Cloning method: Restriction Enzyme; 5′ cloning site GCGGCCGC (not destroyed); 3′ cloning site GGCGCGCC (not destroyed)
  Sequencing primers: 5′ ATTTAGGTGACACTATAG; 3′ CACGTACCAGTTGAACTTCACC
Resource information
  A portion of this plasmid was derived from a plasmid made by: synthesis by ThermoFisher
Terms and licenses: Academic/Nonprofit Terms; Industry Terms: Not Available to Industry
Depositor comments: Some plasmids in this collection may have an IS4-like element ISVsa5 family transposase upstream of the CMV promoter.
How to cite: pD649-HAsp-TIMD4-Fc(DAPA)-AviTag-6xHis was a gift from Chris Garcia (Addgene plasmid # 156731 ; http://n2t.net/addgene:156731 ; RRID:Addgene_156731)
