>Addgene plasmid #156731 | pD649-HAsp-TIMD4-Fc(DAPA)-AviTag-6xHis | depositor partial sequence | sequence record 302572 | insert (extracellular domain)
[870 nt withheld, positions 1-870]
